Addgene plasmid #72600: mini-YFP-hDF-C2F-TM
Purpose: mini human dysferlin (from domain F to transmembrane ) tagged with YFP
Depositing lab: Renzhi Han. Depositing organization: Loyola University Chicago Health Sciences Campus. Publication: The intracellular Ca(2)(+) channel MCOLN1 is required for sarcolemma repair to prevent muscular dystrophy. Cheng X, Zhang X, Gao Q, Ali Samie M, Azar M, Tsang WL, Dong L, Sahoo N, Li X, Zhuo Y, Garrity AG, Wang X, Ferrer M, Dowling J, Xu L, Han R, Xu H. Nat Med. 2014 Oct;20(10):1187-92. doi: 10.1038/nm.3611. Epub 2014 Sep 14. PubMed 25216637.
Backbone
  Vector backbone: pEGFP-C1
  Backbone manufacturer: Clontech
  Vector type: Mammalian Expression
  Selectable markers: Neomycin (select with G418)
Growth in bacteria
  Bacterial resistance: Kanamycin, 50 μg/mL
  Growth temperature: 37°C
  Growth strain: DH5alpha
  Copy number: High Copy
Gene/Insert
  Gene/Insert name: dysferlin
  Species: H. sapiens (human)
  Mutation: from domain F to transmembrane domain
  Entrez Gene: DYSF (a.k.a. FER1L1, LGMD2B, LGMDR2, MMD1)
  Promoter: CMV
  Tag / fusion protein: EYFP (N terminal on insert)
  Cloning method: Unknown
  Sequencing primers: 5′ EGFP-C; 3′ SV40pA-R
Terms and licenses: Academic/Nonprofit Terms; Industry Terms: Not Available to Industry
How to cite: mini-YFP-hDF-C2F-TM was a gift from Renzhi Han (Addgene plasmid # 72600 ; http://n2t.net/addgene:72600 ; RRID:Addgene_72600)
