[The description below was written by a language model from this plasmid's Addgene catalogue record.]
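Description:
mini-YFP-hDF-C2F-TM is a mammalian expression plasmid built on the Clontech pEGFP-C1 backbone that encodes a truncated "mini" version of human dysferlin (DYSF) fused to a yellow fluorescent protein. The insert is not the full-length gene. It retains only the C-terminal portion of the protein, running from the domain designated F (C2F, as the construct name indicates) through the transmembrane domain. EYFP sits at the N-terminus of this fragment, which fits the C1-type vector layout where the fluorescent protein lies upstream of the cloning site. The tag therefore stays away from the C-terminal membrane anchor. Expression is driven by the CMV promoter, a strong constitutive promoter in most mammalian cell types. The listed 3′ sequencing primer implies that an SV40 polyadenylation signal follows the insert. The record does not state the cloning method or the exact boundaries of the fragment, and no feature table is provided.

The plasmid is maintained at high copy in standard E. coli strains under kanamycin selection. In mammalian cells, the neomycin resistance marker allows G418 selection of stable transfectants. In this backbone family a single resistance gene usually serves both purposes through dual bacterial and SV40 promoters.

Dysferlin is a membrane-anchored, multi-C2-domain protein involved in repairing the muscle cell membrane, and mutations in DYSF cause limb-girdle muscular dystrophy and Miyoshi myopathy. The construct comes from work on sarcolemma repair. It is suited to live-cell imaging of how a minimal, membrane-tethered dysferlin localizes and behaves, for example its recruitment to sites of membrane injury. It can also be used to test how much of the protein's function this C-terminal region retains.
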