>Addgene plasmid #72600 | mini-YFP-hDF-C2F-TM | addgene partial sequence | sequence record 135216 | pEGFP-R 5'-acctctacaaatgtggtatg-3'
CGCGGTACCTCAGCTGAAGGGCTTCACCAGCTTCATGGCAGCATAGTTCGGGAAGGCGTAGATGAAGATG
GCCAGGAACAGCAGCAGGATGAAGAGGATGATGAAGAGGATGATGGCCCACCGGAAACGCCGCCACAGGA
TGAACTTCATGGTCTTGTATGGGGAGGTAAACCACAGGAAGGAGGTGTCGGGGCGCCTTGGGTCCTCAAG
CTTAGGGTTCATGTTGGGCTCATCCCGGCCCTGGCCAGCAGGCCGCTCCTCATGCTCACTCTCTGCTACA
ATCTCCAAGGTCATTTCCAGCTTGCCCGCCAGTATTTTCTTCTCACCCTCTTCTGCTACACAGGGCCACC
AGCCCTTCACTGTTTTCTGCTCAAAAAGGGACACAAACCATTCGGGGTGGAAAGCATCATCCAGCTGGTC
CAAGGAGCACTTCTTGGCTGTCTTGGCTGGCTTGGGCATGCGGTTGAGATCGAGCTGCAGGGAGCCCAGA
AAATCATCAAAGGAGAACTTGTCATTGTCCCAGATCTGGAACACCACTCGTGCTGGGATTTTGCTCTCAG
TCTTGTCCAGCCTCCAGAAGGCATCCTTCTTGGCAATGGTACAGACTTGCTCAGCTGGCAGGTAGTCGAA
GGGGAAAATGAACCTCCAGTTGAAGTTGCCTTCACCTCCCAGGGAACGATAATGCACGTCTGTCTTTTGC
TTGTGTTCTTCAAAGCCAATCATCCAACCTTTCACATAAATGTCGCTCATCTTCTCCCCCGTGAGGCTCA
GGTCATCCAGGATCACATCTCTGGTATTCCAGATAATACAACGCAGGA
