>Addgene plasmid #72600 | mini-YFP-hDF-C2F-TM | addgene partial sequence | sequence record 136102 | CMV-F 5'-CGCAAATGGGCGGTAGGCGTG-3'
TGACCGTCAGATCCGCTAGCGCTACCGGTCGCCACCATGGTGAGCAAGGGCGAGGAGCTGTTCACCGGGG
TGGTGCCCATCCTGGTCGAGCTGGACGGCGACGTAAACGGCCACAAGTTCAGCGTGTCCGGCGAGGGCGA
GGGCGATGCCACCTACGGCAAGCTGACCCTGAAGTTCATCTGCACCACCGGCAAGCTGCCCGTGCCCTGG
CCCACCCTCGTGACCACCTTCGGCTACGGCCTGCAGTGCTTCGCCCGCTACCCCGACCACATGAAGCAGC
ACGACTTCTTCAAGTCCGCCATGCCCGAAGGCTACGTCCAGGAGCGCACCATCTTCTTCAAGGACGACGG
CAACTACAAGACCCGCGCCGAGGTGAAGTTCGAGGGCGACACCCTGGTGAACCGCATCGAGCTGAAGGGC
ATCGACTTCAAGGAGGACGGCAACATCCTGGGGCACAAGCTGGAGTACAACTACAACAGCCACAACGTCT
ATATCATGGCCGACAAGCAGAAGAACGGCATCAAGGTGAACTTCAAGATCCGCCACAACATCGAGGACGG
CAGCGTGCAGCTCGCCGACCACTACCAGCAGAACACCCCCATCGGCGACGGCCCCGTGCTGCTGCCCGAC
AACCACTACCTGAGCTACCAGTCCGCCCTGAGCAAAGACCCCAACGAGAAGCGCGATCACATGGTCCTGC
TGGAGTTCGTGACCGCCGCCGGGATCACTCTCGGCATGGACGAGCTGTACAAGTACTCAGATCTCGAGCG
GTTGGTCCGTATCTACATTGTCCGAGCATTTGGCCT
